Addgene plasmid #115098: AT1G35710 X075_pECIA2
Purpose: Bait vector AT1G35710 X075_pECIA2 should be used with prey vector AT1G35710 X075_pECIA14.
Depositing lab: Youssef Belkhadir. Depositing organization: Gregor Mendel Institute of Molecular Plant Biology. Publication: An extracellular network of Arabidopsis leucine-rich repeat receptor kinases. Smakowska-Luzan E, Mott GA, Parys K, Stegmann M, Howton TC, Layeghifard M, Neuhold J, Lehner A, Kong J, Grunwald K, Weinberger N, Satbhai SB, Mayer D, Busch W, Madalinski M, Stolt-Bergner P, Provart NJ, Mukhtar MS, Zipfel C, Desveaux D, Guttman DS, Belkhadir Y. Nature. 2018 Jan 18;553(7688):342-346. doi: 10.1038/nature25184. Epub 2018 Jan 10. PubMed 29320478.
Backbone
  Vector backbone: pECIA2
  Backbone manufacturer: Chris Garcia (Addgene plasmid # 47032)
  Vector type: Insect Expression
Growth in bacteria
  Bacterial resistance: Ampicillin, 100 μg/mL
  Growth temperature: 37°C
  Growth strain: DH5alpha
  Copy number: High Copy
Gene/Insert
  Gene/Insert name: AT1G35710
  Species: A. thaliana (mustard weed)
  Entrez Gene: AT1G35710 (a.k.a. AT1G35710, F14D7.1, F14D7_1)
  Promoter: Metallothionein (Copper-Inducible)
  Tag / fusion protein: Fc, V5 and hexahistidine tags (C terminal on backbone)
  Cloning method: Ligation Independent Cloning
Terms and licenses: Academic/Nonprofit Terms; Industry Terms: Not Available to Industry
Depositor comments: Plasmid for secreted expression in Drosophila cell culture by induction via CuSO4. Insert is an extracellular domain of indicated LRR-RK, C-terminally tagged with Fc, V5 and hexahistidine tags. Insert Protein Sequence: SATIAEANALLKWKSTFTNSSKLSSWVHDANTNTSFSCTSWYGVSCNSRGSIEELNLTNTGIEGTFQDFPFISLSNLAYVDLSMNLLSGTIPPQFGNLSKLIYFDLSTNHLTGEISPSLGNLKNLTVLYLHQNYLTSVIPSELGNMESMTDLALSQNKLTGSIPSSLGNLKNLMVLYLYENYLTGVIPPELGNMESMTDLALSQNKLTGSIPSTLGNLKNLMVLYLYENYLTGVIPPEIGNMESMTNLALSQNKLTGSIPSSLGNLKNLTLLSLFQNYLTGGIPPKLGNIESMIDLELSNNKLTGSIPSSLGNLKNLTILYLYENYLTGVIPPELGNMESMIDLQLNNNKLTGSIPSSFGNLKNLTYLYLYLNYLTGVIPQELGNMESMINLDLSQNKLTGSVPDSFGNFTKLESLYLRVNHLSGAIPPGVANSSHLTTLILDTNNFTGFFPETVCKGRKLQNISLDYNHLEGPIPKSLRDCKSLIRARFLGNKFTGDIFEAFGIYPDLNFIDFSHNKFHGEISSNWEKSPKLGALIMSNNNITGAIPTEIWNMTQLVELDLSTNNLFGELPEAIGNLTNLSRLRLNGNQLSGRVPAGLSFLTNLESLDLSSNNFSSEIPQTFDSFLKLHDMNLSRNKFDGSIPRLSKLTQLTQLDLSHNQLDGEIPSQLSSLQSLDKLDLSHNNLSGLIPTTFEGMIALTNVDISNNKLEGPLPDTPTFRKATADALEENIGLCSNIPKQRLKPCRELKKPKK
How to cite: AT1G35710 X075_pECIA2 was a gift from Youssef Belkhadir (Addgene plasmid # 115098 ; http://n2t.net/addgene:115098 ; RRID:Addgene_115098)
