[The description below was written by a language model from this plasmid's Addgene catalogue record and pLannotate feature annotations shown in this document.]
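Description:
AT1G35710 X075_pECIA2 is an insect-cell expression plasmid built on the pECIA2 backbone and designed to produce a secreted "bait" protein in Drosophila cell culture. It is maintained in E. coli through a high-copy ColE1/pUC-type origin and an ampicillin resistance gene (β-lactamase with its own promoter). The remaining bacterial elements in the feature table (fragments of lacZα, lacI, rop and bom, plus the lac promoter and operator) are pUC/pBR322-derived backbone remnants with no role in the expression cassette. No selectable marker for insect cells is annotated.

The expression cassette is driven by the Drosophila metallothionein promoter, which is induced by copper sulfate. Downstream, a Drosophila BiP signal sequence directs the product into the secretory pathway and is fused in frame to the extracellular domain of the Arabidopsis thaliana leucine-rich repeat receptor kinase encoded by AT1G35710. This ectodomain was inserted by ligation-independent cloning. It is followed by a human IgG1 heavy-chain constant (Fc) fragment, a V5 epitope tag and, according to the catalogue entry, a hexahistidine tag, although the His tag is not separately annotated in the feature table. An SV40 polyadenylation signal lies after the coding region. The Fc and epitope tags allow capture, detection and purification of the secreted ectodomain.

The construct is intended to be used as the bait partner of the matching prey vector AT1G35710 X075_pECIA14. It belongs to a collection built to map pairwise extracellular interactions among Arabidopsis LRR receptor kinase ectodomains.
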