Features (pLannotate 1.2.2; 18 found; start..end, strand, type, name):
     23..449     +  promoter       MT promoter: Drosophila metallothionein promoter
    467..520     +  sig_peptide    BiP signal sequence: Drosophila BiP signal sequence
    521..2782    +  CDS            Y1571_ARATH (fragment): Experimental evidence at protein level: Swiss-Prot protein existence level 1. From Arabidopsis thaliana (Mouse-ear cress).
   2777..3493    +  CDS            IGHG1 (fragment): IGHG1_HUMAN - Experimental evidence at protein level: Swiss-Prot protein existence level 1. Constant region of immunoglobulin heavy chains. Immunoglobulins, also known as antibodies, are membrane-bound or secreted glycoproteins produced by B lymphocytes. In the recognition phase of humoral immunity, the membrane-bound immunoglobulins serve as receptors which, upon binding of a specific antigen, trigger the clonal expansion and differentiation of B lymphocytes into immunoglobulins- secreting plasma cells. Secreted immunoglobulins mediate the effector phase of humoral immunity, which results in
   3512..3553    +  CDS            V5 tag: epitope tag from simian virus 5
   3653..3787    -  polyA_signal   SV40 poly(A) signal: SV40 polyadenylation signal
   3810..3894    -  CDS            large T antigen (fragment): large T antigen from SV40 (simian virus 40)
   3894..3918    +  misc_feature   MCS (fragment): pUC18/19 multiple cloning site
   3955..3971    -  protein_bind   lac operator: The lac repressor binds to the lac operator to inhibit transcription in E. coli. This inhibition can be relieved by adding lactose or isopropyl-β-D-thiogalactopyranoside (IPTG). lac repressor encoded by lacI
   3979..4009    -  promoter       lac promoter: promoter for the E. coli lac operon
   4024..4045    -  protein_bind   CAP binding site: CAP binding activates transcription in the presence of cAMP. E. coli catabolite activator protein
   4058..4150    -  CDS            lacI (fragment): lac repressor; lacI; The lac repressor binds to the lac operator to inhibit transcription in E. coli. This inhibition can be relieved by adding lactose or isopropyl-β-D-thiogalactopyranoside (IPTG).
   4333..4921    -  rep_origin     ori: high-copy-number ColE1/pMB1/pBR322/pUC origin of replication
   5092..5952    -  CDS            AmpR: β-lactamase; bla; confers resistance to ampicillin, carbenicillin, and related antibiotics
   5953..6057    -  promoter       AmpR promoter: bla
   6152..6187    +  CDS            rop (fragment): Rop protein, which maintains plasmids at low copy number; rop
   6289..6388    +  misc_feature   bom (fragment): basis of mobility region from pBR322
   6394..21      -  CDS            lacZα (fragment) (across the origin): LacZα fragment of β-galactosidase; lacZ fragment
>Addgene plasmid #115098 | AT1G35710 X075_pECIA2 | addgene full sequence | sequence record 298807 | Addgene NGS Result
GTAAAACGACGGCCAGTGAATTAATTCGTTGCAGGACAGGATGTGGTGCCCGATGTGACTAGCTCTTTGC
TGCAGGCCGTCCTATCCTCTGGTTCCGATAAGAGACCCAGAACTCCGGCCCCCCACCGCCCACCGCCACC
CCCATACATATGTGGTACGCAAGTAAGAGTGCCTGCGCATGCCCCATGTGCCCCACCAAGAGCTTTGCAT
CCCATACAAGTCCCCAAAGTGGAGAACCGAACCAATTCTTCGCGGGCAGAACAAAAGCTTCTGCACACGT
CTCCACTCGAATTTGGAGCCGGCCGGCGTGTGCAAAAGAGGTGAATCGAACGAAAGACCCGTGTGTAAAG
CCGCGTTTCCAAAATGTATAAAACCGAGAGCATCTGGCCAATGTGCATCAGTTGTGGTCAGCAGCAAAAT
CAAGTGAATCATCTCAGTGCAACTAAAGGGGGGATCCGATCTCAATATGAAGTTATGCATATTACTGGCC
GTCGTGGCCTTTGTTGGCCTCTCGCTCGGGTCTGCAACTATCGCAGAAGCAAATGCTCTTCTGAAATGGA
AATCCACTTTCACGAACTCATCAAAACTGTCTTCATGGGTCCATGATGCAAACACCAATACTAGCTTTTC
CTGCACCAGTTGGTATGGTGTTTCTTGCAACTCACGAGGGAGTATCGAAGAGTTAAACCTCACTAACACT
GGTATAGAAGGTACTTTCCAAGATTTCCCCTTCATTTCTCTCTCAAACCTTGCTTACGTAGATCTTAGCA
TGAACCTTTTATCTGGAACCATCCCTCCTCAATTCGGAAACCTCTCTAAACTCATCTACTTTGACCTCTC
CACAAATCACTTAACCGGAGAAATCTCTCCTTCCTTAGGAAATCTCAAGAACTTGACGGTACTTTATCTT
CACCAAAACTATCTAACTAGTGTCATTCCCTCGGAACTAGGCAACATGGAATCCATGACAGATTTAGCGC
TAAGTCAGAACAAACTTACCGGTTCAATTCCTTCTTCCTTAGGAAATCTCAAGAACTTGATGGTTCTTTA
TCTTTACGAGAACTATCTAACTGGTGTCATTCCCCCGGAACTAGGTAACATGGAATCCATGACAGATTTA
GCTTTAAGTCAGAACAAACTTACCGGTTCAATTCCTTCTACCTTAGGAAATCTCAAGAACTTGATGGTTC
TTTATCTTTACGAGAACTATCTAACTGGTGTCATTCCCCCAGAAATAGGCAACATGGAATCCATGACAAA
TTTAGCGCTAAGTCAGAACAAACTTACTGGTTCAATTCCTTCTTCCTTAGGTAATCTCAAGAACTTGACG
CTTCTTTCTCTTTTCCAGAACTATCTAACTGGTGGCATTCCCCCGAAACTAGGCAACATAGAATCCATGA
TCGATTTAGAGTTGAGTAACAACAAACTTACCGGTTCAATTCCTTCTTCCTTAGGAAATCTCAAGAATTT
GACTATTCTTTATCTTTACGAGAACTATTTAACTGGTGTCATTCCCCCGGAACTAGGCAACATGGAATCG
ATGATTGATTTACAGTTGAATAACAACAAACTTACCGGTTCAATTCCTTCTTCCTTCGGAAATCTCAAGA
ACTTGACGTATCTTTATCTTTACCTGAATTATTTAACTGGTGTCATTCCCCAGGAGCTAGGCAACATGGA
ATCCATGATCAATTTAGATTTAAGTCAGAACAAACTTACAGGTTCTGTTCCTGATTCCTTTGGTAACTTT
ACCAAGCTGGAAAGTTTGTACCTTCGTGTTAACCACCTCTCTGGTGCGATCCCGCCAGGAGTAGCAAACT
CTTCACATCTAACTACCTTGATACTTGACACCAACAACTTCACTGGTTTCTTTCCTGAAACTGTTTGCAA
AGGTAGGAAGCTTCAAAATATCTCATTGGATTACAATCACCTCGAAGGTCCTATCCCGAAAAGCTTGAGA
GATTGCAAGAGCCTGATCAGAGCAAGATTTCTAGGAAACAAATTCACTGGCGATATTTTTGAAGCTTTTG
GGATTTACCCAGACCTTAACTTCATTGATTTCAGCCACAACAAATTCCACGGTGAGATTTCTAGCAACTG
GGAGAAGAGTCCAAAGCTAGGTGCCTTGATCATGTCAAACAACAACATCACGGGTGCTATCCCAACAGAG
ATTTGGAACATGACACAACTAGTTGAGCTGGATCTATCTACCAACAACCTCTTTGGTGAACTTCCAGAAG
CAATTGGAAATCTCACGAATTTGTCGAGGCTACGACTTAATGGGAATCAGTTATCTGGAAGAGTTCCTGC
AGGTTTAAGTTTCTTAACCAATCTTGAGTCTCTTGACTTATCCTCAAACAATTTCAGCTCAGAGATCCCA
CAAACCTTTGACTCCTTTTTAAAGCTTCATGACATGAACCTGAGCAGAAACAAATTCGACGGAAGCATTC
CCCGACTATCAAAGCTGACTCAGTTAACGCAACTTGATCTCAGCCACAACCAGCTCGACGGAGAAATCCC
ATCACAACTAAGCTCCCTGCAAAGCCTCGACAAGCTCGACCTCTCACACAACAATCTCTCAGGTCTCATT
CCAACAACTTTCGAGGGCATGATAGCGCTGACGAACGTCGATATATCAAACAATAAACTCGAAGGTCCGC
TTCCAGATACTCCAACGTTTCGAAAAGCAACAGCAGATGCATTGGAGGAAAACATAGGCTTATGCAGTAA
TATTCCTAAACAAAGATTGAAACCATGCCGTGAGTTGAAGAAACCGAAGAAACTGGAGGTGCTGTTCCAG
GGACCAGGGAGCGACAAAACTCACACATGCCCACCGTGCCCAGCACCTGAACTCCTGGGGGGACCGTCAG
TCTTCCTCTTCCCCCCAAAACCCAAGGACACCCTCATGATCTCCCGGACCCCTGAGGTCACATGCGTGGT
GGTGGACGTGAGCCACGAAGACCCTGAGGTCAAGTTCAACTGGTACGTGGACGGCGTGGAGGTGCATAAT
GCCAAGACAAAGCCGCGGGAGGAGCAGTACAACAGCACGTACCGTGTGGTCAGCGTCCTCACCGTCCTGC
ACCAGGACTGGCTGAATGGCAAGGAGTACAAGTGCAAGGTCTCCAACAAAGCCCTCCCAGCCCCCATCGA
GAAAACCATCTCCAAAGCCAAAGGGCAGCCCCGAGAACCACAGGTGTACACCCTGCCCCCATCCCGGGAG
GAGATGACCAAGAACCAGGTCAGCCTGACCTGCCTGGTCAAAGGCTTCTATCCCAGCGACATCGCCGTGG
AGTGGGAGAGCAATGGGCAGCCGGAGAACAACTACAAGACCACGCCTCCCGTGCTGGACTCCGACGGCTC
CTTCTTCCTCTACAGCAAGCTCACCGTGGACAAGAGCAGGTGGCAGCAGGGGAACGTCTTCTCATGCTCC
GTGATGCATGAGGGTCTGCACAACCACTACACGCAGAAGAGCCTCTCCCTGTCTCCGGGTAAATCTAGAG
GGCCCTTCGAAGGTAAGCCTATCCCTAACCCTCTCCTCGGTCTCGATTCTACGCGTACCGGTCATCATCA
CCATCACCATTGAGTTTAAACCCGCTGATCAGCCTCGACTGTGCCTTCTAAGGCCTGAGCTCGCTGATCA
GCCTCGATCGAGGATCCAGACATGATAAGATACATTGATGAGTTTGGACAAACCACAACTAGAATGCAGT
GAAAAAAATGCTTTATTTGTGAAATTTGTGATGCTATTGCTTTATTTGTAACCATTATAAGCTGCAATAA
ACAAGTTAACAACAACAATTGCATTCATTTTATGTTTCAGGTTCAGGGGGAGGTGTGGGAGGTTTTTTAA
AGCAAGTAAAACCTCTACAAATGTGGTATGGCTGATTATGATCAGTCGACCTGCAGGCATGCAAGCTTGG
CGTAATCATGGTCATAGCTGTTTCCTGTGTGAAATTGTTATCCGCTCACAATTCCACACAACATACGAGC
CGGAAGCATAAAGTGTAAAGCCTGGGGTGCCTAATGAGTGAGCTAACTCACATTAATTGCGTTGCGCTCA
CTGCCCGCTTTCCAGTCGGGAAACCTGTCGTGCCAGCTGCATTAATGAATCGGCCAACGCGCGGGGAGAG
GCGGTTTGCGTATTGGGCGCTCTTCCGCTTCCTCGCTCACTGACTCGCTGCGCTCGGTCGTTCGGCTGCG
GCGAGCGGTATCAGCTCACTCAAAGGCGGTAATACGGTTATCCACAGAATCAGGGGATAACGCAGGAAAG
AACATGTGAGCAAAAGGCCAGCAAAAGGCCAGGAACCGTAAAAAGGCCGCGTTGCTGGCGTTTTTCCATA
GGCTCCGCCCCCCTGACGAGCATCACAAAAATCGACGCTCAAGTCAGAGGTGGCGAAACCCGACAGGACT
ATAAAGATACCAGGCGTTTCCCCCTGGAAGCTCCCTCGTGCGCTCTCCTGTTCCGACCCTGCCGCTTACC
GGATACCTGTCCGCCTTTCTCCCTTCGGGAAGCGTGGCGCTTTCTCATAGCTCACGCTGTAGGTATCTCA
GTTCGGTGTAGGTCGTTCGCTCCAAGCTGGGCTGTGTGCACGAACCCCCCGTTCAGCCCGACCGCTGCGC
CTTATCCGGTAACTATCGTCTTGAGTCCAACCCGGTAAGACACGACTTATCGCCACTGGCAGCAGCCACT
GGTAACAGGATTAGCAGAGCGAGGTATGTAGGCGGTGCTACAGAGTTCTTGAAGTGGTGGCCTAACTACG
GCTACACTAGAAGAACAGTATTTGGTATCTGCGCTCTGCTGAAGCCAGTTACCTTCGGAAAAAGAGTTGG
TAGCTCTTGATCCGGCAAACAAACCACCGCTGGTAGCGGTGGTTTTTTTGTTTGCAAGCAGCAGATTACG
CGCAGAAAAAAAGGATCTCAAGAAGATCCTTTGATCTTTTCTACGGGGTCTGACGCTCAGTGGAACGAAA
ACTCACGTTAAGGGATTTTGGTCATGAGATTATCAAAAAGGATCTTCACCTAGATCCTTTTAAATTAAAA
ATGAAGTTTTAAATCAATCTAAAGTATATATGAGTAAACTTGGTCTGACAGTTACCAATGCTTAATCAGT
GAGGCACCTATCTCAGCGATCTGTCTATTTCGTTCATCCATAGTTGCCTGACTCCCCGTCGTGTAGATAA
CTACGATACGGGAGGGCTTACCATCTGGCCCCAGTGCTGCAATGATACCGCGAGACCCACGCTCACCGGC
TCCAGATTTATCAGCAATAAACCAGCCAGCCGGAAGGGCCGAGCGCAGAAGTGGTCCTGCAACTTTATCC
GCCTCCATCCAGTCTATTAATTGTTGCCGGGAAGCTAGAGTAAGTAGTTCGCCAGTTAATAGTTTGCGCA
ACGTTGTTGCCATTGCTACAGGCATCGTGGTGTCACGCTCGTCGTTTGGTATGGCTTCATTCAGCTCCGG
TTCCCAACGATCAAGGCGAGTTACATGATCCCCCATGTTGTGCAAAAAAGCGGTTAGCTCCTTCGGTCCT
CCGATCGTTGTCAGAAGTAAGTTGGCCGCAGTGTTATCACTCATGGTTATGGCAGCACTGCATAATTCTC
TTACTGTCATGCCATCCGTAAGATGCTTTTCTGTGACTGGTGAGTACTCAACCAAGTCATTCTGAGAATA
GTGTATGCGGCGACCGAGTTGCTCTTGCCCGGCGTCAATACGGGATAATACCGCGCCACATAGCAGAACT
TTAAAAGTGCTCATCATTGGAAAACGTTCTTCGGGGCGAAAACTCTCAAGGATCTTACCGCTGTTGAGAT
CCAGTTCGATGTAACCCACTCGTGCACCCAACTGATCTTCAGCATCTTTTACTTTCACCAGCGTTTCTGG
GTGAGCAAAAACAGGAAGGCAAAATGCCGCAAAAAAGGGAATAAGGGCGACACGGAAATGTTGAATACTC
ATACTCTTCCTTTTTCAATATTATTGAAGCATTTATCAGGGTTATTGTCTCATGAGCGGATACATATTTG
AATGTATTTAGAAAAATAAACAAATAGGGGTTCCGCGCACATTTCCCCGAAAAGTGCCACCTGACGTCTA
AGAAACCATTATTATCATGACATTAACCTATAAAAATAGGCGTATCACGAGGCCCTTTCGTCTCGCGCGT
TTCGGTGATGACGGTGAAAACCTCTGACACATGCAGCTCCCGGAGACGGTCACAGCTTGTCTGTAAGCGG
ATGCCGGGAGCAGACAAGCCCGTCAGGGCGCGTCAGCGGGTGTTGGCGGGTGTCGGGGCTGGCTTAACTA
TGCGGCATCAGAGCAGATTGTACTGAGAGTGCACCATATGCGGTGTGAAATACCGCACAGATGCGTAAGG
AGAAAATACCGCATCAGGCGCCATTCGCCATTCAGGCTGCGCAACTGTTGGGAAGGGCGATCGGTGCGGG
CCTCTTCGCTATTACGCCAGCTGGCGAAAGGGGGATGTGCTGCAAGGCGATTAAGTTGGGTAACGCCAGG
GTTTTCCCAGTCACGACGTT
